>Addgene plasmid #163986 | pcDNA3.1 6A NLRP1 UPA-CARD-FLAG R1427E | addgene full sequence | sequence record 324563 | Addgene NGS Result
GACATTGATTATTGACTAGTTATTAATAGTAATCAATTACGGGGTCATTAGTTCATAGCCCATATATGGA
GTTCCGCGTTACATAACTTACGGTAAATGGCCCGCCTGGCTGACCGCCCAACGACCCCCGCCCATTGACG
TCAATAATGACGTATGTTCCCATAGTAACGCCAATAGGGACTTTCCATTGACGTCAATGGGTGGAGTATT
TACGGTAAACTGCCCACTTGGCAGTACATCAAGTGTATCATATGCCAAGTACGCCCCCTATTGACGTCAA
TGACGGTAAATGGCCCGCCTGGCATTATGCCCAGTACATGACCTTATGGGACTTTCCTACTTGGCAGTAC
ATCTACGTATTAGTCATCGCTATTACCATGGTGATGCGGTTTTGGCAGTACATCAATGGGCGTGGATAGC
GGTTTGACTCACGGGGATTTCCAAGTCTCCACCCCATTGACGTCAATGGGAGTTTGTTTTGGCACCAAAA
TCAACGGGACTTTCCAAAATGTCGTAACAACTCCGCCCCATTGACGCAAATGGGCGGTAGGCGTGTACGG
TGGGAGGTCTATATAAGCAGAGCTCTCTGGCTAACTAGAGAACCCACTGCTTACTGGCTTATCGAAATTA
ATACGACTCACTATAGGGAGACCCAAGCTTGGTACCGAGCTCGGATCCCTACTTCCAATCCAATGCCACC
ATGTCCCCCTTGGGAGTCCTCCTGAAAATGATCCATAATGCCCTGCGCTTCATTCCCGTCACCTCTGTGG
TGTTGCTTTACCACCGCGTCCATCCTGAGGAAGTCACCTTCCACCTCTACCTGATCCCAAGTGACTGCTC
CATTCGGAAGGCCATAGATGATCTAGAAATGAAATTCCAGTTTGTGCGAATCCACAAGCCACCCCCGCTG
ACCCCACTTTATATGGGCTGTCGTTACACTGTGTCTGGGTCTGGTTCAGGGATGCTGGAAATACTCCCCA
AGGAACTGGAGCTCTGCTATCGAAGCCCTGGAGAAGACCAGCTGTTCTCGGAGTTCTACGTTGGCCACTT
GGGATCAGGGATCAGGCTGCAAGTGAAAGACAAGAAAGATGAGACTCTGGTGTGGGAGGCCTTGGTGAAA
CCAGGAGATCTCATGCCTGCAACTACTCTGATCCCTCCAGCCCGCATAGCCGTACCTTCACCTCTGGATG
CCCCGCAGTTGCTGCACTTTGTGGACCAGTATCGAGAGCAGCTGATAGCCCGAGTGACATCGGTGGAGGT
TGTCTTGGACAAACTGCATGGACAGGTGCTGAGCCAGGAGCAGTACGAGAGGGTGCTGGCTGAGAACACG
AGGCCCAGCCAGATGGAGAAGCTGTTCAGCTTGAGCCAGTCCTGGGACCGGAAGTGCAAAGATGGACTCT
ACCAAGCCCTGAAGGAGACCCATCCTCACCTCATTATGGAACTCTGGGAGAAGGGCAGCAAAAAGGGACT
CCTGCCACTCAGCAGCGACCCAGCTTTCTTGTACAAAGTGGTTGATATCGACTACAAGGACGATGACGAC
AAGTAGTAATAACATTGGAAGTGGATAATCTAGAGGGCCCTATTCTATAGTGTCACCTAAATGCTAGAGC
TCGCTGATCAGCCTCGACTGTGCCTTCTAGTTGCCAGCCATCTGTTGTTTGCCCCTCCCCCGTGCCTTCC
TTGACCCTGGAAGGTGCCACTCCCACTGTCCTTTCCTAATAAAATGAGGAAATTGCATCGCATTGTCTGA
GTAGGTGTCATTCTATTCTGGGGGGTGGGGTGGGGCAGGACAGCAAGGGGGAGGATTGGGAAGACAATAG
CAGGCATGCTGGGGATGCGGTGGGCTCTATGGCTTCTGAGGCGGAAAGAACCAGCTGGGGCTCTAGGGGG
TATCCCC
[124 nt withheld, positions 1898-2021]
C
[91 nt withheld, positions 2023-2113]
A
[49 nt withheld, positions 2115-2163]
CCTTTGACGTTGGAGTCCACGTTCTTT
[37 nt withheld, positions 2191-2227]
ACCCTATCTCGGTCTATTCTTTTGATTTATAAGGGATTTTGCCGATTTCGGCCTATTGGTTAAAAAATGA
GCTGATTTAACAAAAATTTAACGCGAATTAATTCTGTGGAATGTGTGTCAGTTAGGGTGTGGAAAGTCCC
CAGGCTCCCCAGCAGGCAGAAGTATGCAAAGCATGCATCTCAATTAGTCAGCAACCAGGTGTGGAAAGTC
CCCAGGCTCCCCAGCAGGCAGAAGTATGCAAAGCATGCATCTCAATTAGTCAGCAACCATAGTCCCGCCC
CTAACTCCGCCCATCCCGCCCCTAACTCCGCCCAGTTCCGCCCATTCTCCGCCCCATGGCTGACTAATTT
TTTTTATTTATGCAGAGGCCGAGGCCGCCTCTGCCTCTGAGCTATTCCAGAAGTAGTGAGGAGGCTTTTT
TGGAGGCCTAGGCTTTTGCAAAAAGCTCCCGGGAGCTTGTATATCCATTTTCGGATCTGATCAAGAGACA
GGATGAGGATCGTTTCGCATGATTGAACAAGATGGATTGCACGCAGGTTCTCCGGCCGCTTGGGTGGAGA
GGCTATTCGGCTATGACTGGGCACAACAGACAATCGGCTGCTCTGATGCCGCCGTGTTCCGGCTGTCAGC
GCAGGGGCGCCCGGTTCTTTTTGTCAAGACCGACCTGTCCGGTGCCCTGAATGAACTGCAGGACGAGGCA
GCGCGGCTATCGTGGCTGGCCACGACGGGCGTTCCTTGCGCAGCTGTGCTCGACGTTGTCACTGAAGCGG
GAAGGGACTGGCTGCTATTGGGCGAAGTGCCGGGGCAGGATCTCCTGTCATCTCACCTTGCTCCTGCCGA
GAAAGTATCCATCATGGCTGATGCAATGCGGCGGCTGCATACGCTTGATCCGGCTACCTGCCCATTCGAC
CACCAAGCGAAACATCGCATCGAGCGAGCACGTACTCGGATGGAAGCCGGTCTTGTCGATCAGGATGATC
TGGACGAAGAGCATCAGGGGCTCGCGCCAGCCGAACTGTTCGCCAGGCTCAAGGCGCGCATGCCCGACGG
CGAGGATCTCGTCGTGACCCATGGCGATGCCTGCTTGCCGAATATCATGGTGGAAAATGGCCGCTTTTCT
GGATTCATCGACTGTGGCCGGCTGGGTGTGGCGGACCGCTATCAGGACATAGCGTTGGCTACCCGTGATA
TTGCTGAAGAGCTTGGCGGCGAATGGGCTGACCGCTTCCTCGTGCTTTACGGTATCGCCGCTCCCGATTC
GCAGCGCATCGCCTTCTATCGCCTTCTTGACGAGTTCTTCTGAGCGGGACTCTGGGGTTCGAAATGACCG
ACCAAGCGACGCCCAACCTGCCATCACGAGATTTCGATTCCACCGCCGCCTTCTATGAAAGGTTGGGCTT
CGGAATCGTTTTCCGGGACGCCGGCTGGATGATCCTCCAGCGCGGGGATCTCATGCTGGAGTTCTTCGCC
CACCCCAACTTGTTTATTGCAGCTTATAATGGTTACAAATAAAGCAATAGCATCACAAATTTCACAAATA
AAGCATTTTTTTCACTGCATTCTAGTTGTGGTTTGTCCAAACTCATCAATGTATCTTATCATGTCTGTAT
ACCGTCGACCTCTAGCTAGAGCTTGGCGTAATCATGGTCATAGCTGTTTCCTGTGTGAAATTGTTATCCG
CTCACAATTCCACACAACATACGAGCCGGAAGCATAAAGTGTAAAGCCTGGGGTGCCTAATGAGTGAGCT
AACTCACATTAATTGCGTTGCGCTCACTGCCCGCTTTCCAGTCGGGAAACCTGTCGTGCCAGCTGCATTA
ATGAATCGGCCAACGCGCGGGGAGAGGCGGTTTGCGTATTGGGCGCTCTTCCGCTTCCTCGCTCACTGAC
TCGCTGCGCTCGGTCGTTCGGCTGCGGCGAGCGGTATCAGCTCACTCAAAGGCGGTAATACGGTTATCCA
CAGAATCAGGGGATAACGCAGGAAAGAACATGTGAGCAAAAGGCCAGCAAAAGGCCAGGAACCGTAAAAA
GGCCGCGTTGCTGGCGTTTTTCCATAGGCTCCGCCCCCCTGACGAGCATCACAAAAATCGACGCTCAAGT
CAGAGGTGGCGAAACCCGACAGGACTATAAAGATACCAGGCGTTTCCCCCTGGAAGCTCCCTCGTGCGCT
CTCCTGTTCCGACCCTGCCGCTTACCGGATACCTGTCCGCCTTTCTCCCTTCGGGAAGCGTGGCGCTTTC
TCATAGCTCACGCTGTAGGTATCTCAGTTCGGTGTAGGTCGTTCGCTCCAAGCTGGGCTGTGTGCACGAA
CCCCCCGTTCAGCCCGACCGCTGCGCCTTATCCGGTAACTATCGTCTTGAGTCCAACCCGGTAAGACACG
ACTTATCGCCACTGGCAGCAGCCACTGGTAACAGGATTAGCAGAGCGAGGTATGTAGGCGGTGCTACAGA
GTTCTTGAAGTGGTGGCCTAACTACGGCTACACTAGAAGAACAGTATTTGGTATCTGCGCTCTGCTGAAG
CCAGTTACCTTCGGAAAAAGAGTTGGTAGCTCTTGATCCGGCAAACAAACCACCGCTGGTAGCGGTGGTT
TTTTTGTTTGCAAGCAGCAGATTACGCGCAGAAAAAAAGGATCTCAAGAAGATCCTTTGATCTTTTCTAC
GGGGTCTGACGCTCAGTGGAACGAAAACTCACGTTAAGGGATTTTGGTCATGAGATTATCAAAAAGGATC
TTCACCTAGATCCTTTTAAATTAAAAATGAAGTTTTAAATCAATCTAAAGTATATATGAGTAAACTTGGT
CTGACAGTTACCAATGCTTAATCAGTGAGGCACCTATCTCAGCGATCTGTCTATTTCGTTCATCCATAGT
TGCCTGACTCCCCGTCGTGTAGATAACTACGATACGGGAGGGCTTACCATCTGGCCCCAGTGCTGCAATG
ATACCGCGAGACCCACGCTCACCGGCTCCAGATTTATCAGCAATAAACCAGCCAGCCGGAAGGGCCGAGC
GCAGAAGTGGTCCTGCAACTTTATCCGCCTCCATCCAGTCTATTAATTGTTGCCGGGAAGCTAGAGTAAG
TAGTTCGCCAGTTAATAGTTTGCGCAACGTTGTTGCCATTGCTACAGGCATCGTGGTGTCACGCTCGTCG
TTTGGTATGGCTTCATTCAGCTCCGGTTCCCAACGATCAAGGCGAGTTACATGATCCCCCATGTTGTGCA
AAAAAGCGGTTAGCTCCTTCGGTCCTCCGATCGTTGTCAGAAGTAAGTTGGCCGCAGTGTTATCACTCAT
GGTTATGGCAGCACTGCATAATTCTCTTACTGTCATGCCATCCGTAAGATGCTTTTCTGTGACTGGTGAG
TACTCAACCAAGTCATTCTGAGAATAGTGTATGCGGCGACCGAGTTGCTCTTGCCCGGCGTCAATACGGG
ATAATACCGCGCCACATAGCAGAACTTTAAAAGTGCTCATCATTGGAAAACGTTCTTCGGGGCGAAAACT
CTCAAGGATCTTACCGCTGTTGAGATCCAGTTCGATGTAACCCACTCGTGCACCCAACTGATCTTCAGCA
TCTTTTACTTTCACCAGCGTTTCTGGGTGAGCAAAAACAGGAAGGCAAAATGCCGCAAAAAAGGGAATAA
GGGCGACACGGAAATGTTGAATACTCATACTCTTCCTTTTTCATTATTATTGAAGCATTTATCAGGGTTA
TTGTCTCATGAGCGGATACATATTTGAATGTATTTAGAAAAATAAACAAATAGGGGTTCCGCGCACATTT
CCCCGAAAAGTGCCACCTGACGTCGACGGATCGGGAGATCTCCCGATCCCCTATGGTGCACTCTCAGTAC
AATCTGCTCTGATGCCGCATAGTTAAGCCAGTATCTGCTCCCTGCTTGTGTGTTGGAGGTCGCTGAGTAG
TGCGCGAGCAAAATTTAAGCTACAACAAGGCAAGGCTTGACCGACAATTGCATGAAGAATCTGCTTAGGG
TTAGGCGTTTTGCGCTGCTTCGCGATGTACGGGCCAGATATACGCGTT
Features (pLannotate 1.2.2; 22 found; start..end, strand, type, name):
      1..380     +  enhancer       CMV enhancer: human cytomegalovirus immediate early enhancer
    381..584     +  promoter       CMV promoter: human cytomegalovirus (CMV) immediate early promoter
    580..613     +  LTR            5' LTR (truncated) (fragment): truncated 5' long terminal repeat (LTR) from HIV-1
    629..647     +  promoter       T7 promoter: promoter for bacteriophage T7 RNA polymerase
    692..1486    +  CDS            NLRP1 (fragment): NLRP1_HUMAN - Also known as CARD7, DEFCAP From Homo sapiens (Human).
   1488..1512    -  protein_bind   attB2: mutant version of attB; recombination site for the Gateway® BP reaction BP Clonase™
   1584..1602    -  promoter       SP6 promoter: promoter for bacteriophage SP6 RNA polymerase
   1628..1852    +  polyA_signal   bGH poly(A) signal: bovine growth hormone polyadenylation signal
   1856..1877    +  promoter       SV40 promoter (fragment): SV40 enhancer and early promoter
   1898..2326    +  rep_origin     f1 ori (sequence partly withheld): f1 bacteriophage origin of replication; arrow indicates direction of (+) strand synthesis
   2340..2669    +  promoter       SV40 promoter: SV40 enhancer and early promoter
   2736..3527    +  CDS            neo: KKA2_KLEPN - Also known as kan, nptII. Experimental evidence at protein level: Swiss-Prot protein existence level 1. Resistance to kanamycin, neomycin, paromomycin, ribostamycin, butirosin and gentamicin B. From Klebsiella pneumoniae.
   3551..3709    +  CDS            ble (fragment): BLE_KLEPN - Experimental evidence at protein level: Swiss-Prot protein existence level 1. Binding protein with a strong affinity to the bleomycin family of antibiotics. Binds to CL990; an antimitotic-antibiotic compound. From Klebsiella pneumoniae.
   3704..3825    +  polyA_signal   SV40 poly(A) signal: SV40 polyadenylation signal
   3898..3914    -  protein_bind   lac operator: The lac repressor binds to the lac operator to inhibit transcription in E. coli. This inhibition can be relieved by adding lactose or isopropyl-β-D-thiogalactopyranoside (IPTG). lac repressor encoded by lacI
   3922..3952    -  promoter       lac promoter: promoter for the E. coli lac operon
   3967..3988    -  protein_bind   CAP binding site: CAP binding activates transcription in the presence of cAMP. E. coli catabolite activator protein
   4001..4093    -  CDS            lacI (fragment): lac repressor; lacI; The lac repressor binds to the lac operator to inhibit transcription in E. coli. This inhibition can be relieved by adding lactose or isopropyl-β-D-thiogalactopyranoside (IPTG).
   4276..4864    -  rep_origin     ori: high-copy-number ColE1/pMB1/pBR322/pUC origin of replication
   5035..5895    -  CDS            AmpR: β-lactamase; bla; confers resistance to ampicillin, carbenicillin, and related antibiotics
   5896..6000    -  promoter       AmpR promoter: bla
   6059..6111    -  misc_feature   bom (fragment): basis of mobility region from pBR322
