[The description below was written by a language model from this plasmid's Addgene catalogue record and pLannotate feature annotations shown in this document.]
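Description:
pcDNA3.1 6A NLRP1 UPA-CARD-FLAG R1427E is a 6,265 nt mammalian expression plasmid built on the pcDNA3.1 LIC 6A backbone, a pcDNA3.1 derivative adapted for ligation-independent cloning. It is propagated in E. coli as a high-copy plasmid through its ColE1/pUC-type origin and selected with ampicillin via the β-lactamase gene. An f1 origin is also present. For selection in mammalian cells, the backbone carries a neomycin phosphotransferase gene driven by the SV40 enhancer/early promoter and terminated by the SV40 poly(A) signal, which would allow G418 selection of stable transfectants. Several short annotated fragments (truncated HIV-1 LTR, ble, lacI, bom, an attB2-like site just downstream of the insert) appear to be backbone remnants or short sequence matches rather than functional elements.

The payload is a fragment of human NLRP1 of roughly 800 bp, covering the UPA subdomain and the CARD at the C-terminal end of the protein. It is expressed from the CMV immediate early enhancer and promoter and polyadenylated by the bGH signal. Flanking T7 and SP6 promoters can serve for in vitro transcription or as sequencing primer sites. According to the catalogue entry, the insert carries a C-terminal FLAG tag for detection or immunoprecipitation, although the feature table does not annotate the tag separately. The R1427E substitution is described as rendering the protein filament-deficient. The construct therefore suits transfection experiments as a loss-of-function comparator to the wild-type UPA-CARD fragment in studies of how the UPA region promotes CARD filament formation and NLRP1 inflammasome assembly.
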