Addgene plasmid #163986: pcDNA3.1 6A NLRP1 UPA-CARD-FLAG R1427E
Purpose: Mammalian expression vector encoding human NLRP1 UPA-CARD (filament-deficient mutant) with a C-terminal FLAG tag
Depositing lab: Hao Wu. Depositing organization: Boston Children's Hospital. Publication: Mechanism of filament formation in UPA-promoted CARD8 and NLRP1 inflammasomes. Robert Hollingsworth L, David L, Li Y, Griswold AR, Ruan J, Sharif H, Fontana P, Orth-He EL, Fu TM, Bachovchin DA, Wu H. Nat Commun. 2021 Jan 8;12(1):189. doi: 10.1038/s41467-020-20320-y. PubMed 33420033.
Backbone
  Vector backbone: pcDNA3.1 LIC 6A
  Vector type: Mammalian Expression
Growth in bacteria
  Bacterial resistance: Ampicillin, 100 μg/mL
  Growth temperature: 37°C
  Growth strain: DH5alpha
  Copy number: High Copy
Gene/Insert
  Gene/Insert name: NLRP1 UPA-CARD
  Species: H. sapiens (human)
  Mutation: R1427E
  Entrez Gene: NLRP1 (a.k.a. AIADK, CARD7, CIDED, CLR17.1, DEFCAP, DEFCAP-L/S, JRRP, MSPC, NAC, NALP1, PP1044, SLEV1, VAMAS1)
  Tag / fusion protein: FLAG (C terminal on insert)
  Cloning method: Ligation Independent Cloning
Terms and licenses: Academic/Nonprofit Terms; Industry Terms: Not Available to Industry
How to cite: pcDNA3.1 6A NLRP1 UPA-CARD-FLAG R1427E was a gift from Hao Wu (Addgene plasmid # 163986 ; http://n2t.net/addgene:163986 ; RRID:Addgene_163986)
