>Addgene plasmid #163986 | pcDNA3.1 6A NLRP1 UPA-CARD-FLAG R1427E | depositor partial sequence | sequence record 318205 | Insert sequence
ATGTCCCCCTTGGGAGTCCTCCTGAAAATGATCCATAATGCCCTGCGCTTCATTCCCGTCACCTCTGTGG
TGTTGCTTTACCACCGCGTCCATCCTGAGGAAGTCACCTTCCACCTCTACCTGATCCCAAGTGACTGCTC
CATTCGGAAGGCCATAGATGATCTAGAAATGAAATTCCAGTTTGTGCGAATCCACAAGCCACCCCCGCTG
ACCCCACTTTATATGGGCTGTCGTTACACTGTGTCTGGGTCTGGTTCAGGGATGCTGGAAATACTCCCCA
AGGAACTGGAGCTCTGCTATCGAAGCCCTGGAGAAGACCAGCTGTTCTCGGAGTTCTACGTTGGCCACTT
GGGATCAGGGATCAGGCTGCAAGTGAAAGACAAGAAAGATGAGACTCTGGTGTGGGAGGCCTTGGTGAAA
CCAGGAGATCTCATGCCTGCAACTACTCTGATCCCTCCAGCCCGCATAGCCGTACCTTCACCTCTGGATG
CCCCGCAGTTGCTGCACTTTGTGGACCAGTATCGAGAGCAGCTGATAGCCCGAGTGACATCGGTGGAGGT
TGTCTTGGACAAACTGCATGGACAGGTGCTGAGCCAGGAGCAGTACGAGAGGGTGCTGGCTGAGAACACG
AGGCCCAGCCAGATGGAGAAGCTGTTCAGCTTGAGCCAGTCCTGGGACCGGAAGTGCAAAGATGGACTCT
ACCAAGCCCTGAAGGAGACCCATCCTCACCTCATTATGGAACTCTGGGAGAAGGGCAGCAAAAAGGGACT
CCTGCCACTCAGCAGCGACCCAGCTTTCTTGTACAAAGTGGTTGATATCGACTACAAGGACGATGACGAC
AAGTAG
